>Addgene plasmid #43226 | II-AACT | depositor partial sequence | sequence record 58491 | II-AACT sequence 426 bps
CGTCTCGCTTAACCCCAGAGCAGGTCGTGGCAATCGCCTCCAACATTGGCGGGAAACAGGCACTCGAGAC
TGTCCAGCGCCTGCTTCCCGTGCTGTGCCAAGCGCACGGACTCACCCCAGAGCAGGTCGTGGCAATCGCC
TCCAACATTGGCGGGAAACAGGCACTCGAGACTGTCCAGCGCCTGCTTCCCGTGCTGTGCCAAGCGCACG
GCCTCACCCCAGAGCAGGTCGTGGCGATCGCAAGCCACGACGGAGGAAAGCAAGCCTTGGAAACAGTACA
GAGGCTGTTGCCTGTGCTGTGCCAAGCGCACGGATTAACCCCAGAGCAGGTCGTGGCCATTGCCTCGAAT
GGAGGGGGCAAACAGGCGTTGGAAACCGTACAACGATTGCTGCCGGTGCTGTGCCAAGCGCACGGGCTCA
GAGACG
