>Addgene plasmid #43226 | II-AACT | addgene partial sequence | sequence record 61979 | M13-F20 5'-TGTAAAACGACGGCCAGT-3'
GGCGAATTGGGCCCTCTAGATGCATGCTCGAGCGGCCGCCAGTGTGATGGATATCTGCAGAATTCGCCCT
TAGTATCTTTCCTGTGCCCACGTCTCTGAGCCCGTGCGCTTGGCACAGCACCGGCAGCAATCGTTGTACG
GTTTCCAACGCCTGTTTGCCCCCTCCATTCGAGGCAATGGCCACGACCTGCTCTGGGGTTAATCCGTGCG
CTTGGCACAGCACAGGCAACAGCCTCTGTACTGTTTCCAAGGCTTGCTTTCCTCCGTCGTGGCTTGCGAT
CGCCACGACCTGCTCTGGGGTGAGGCCGTGCGCTTGGCACAGCACGGGAAGCAGGCGCTGGACAGTCTCG
AGTGCCTGTTTCCCGCCAATGTTGGAGGCGATTGCCACGACCTGCTCTGGGGTGAGTCCGTGCGCTTGGC
ACAGCACGGGAAGCAGGCGCTGGACAGTCTCGAGTGCCTGTTTCCCGCCAATGTTGGAGGCGATTGCCAC
GACCTGCTCTGGGGTTAAGCGAGACGCGCTAGGACGGCATCTATATAAGGGCGAATTCCAGCACACTGGC
GGCCGTTACTAGTGGATCCGAGCTCGGTACCAAGCTTGGCGTAATCATGGTCATAGCTGTTTCCTGTGTG
AAATTGTTATCCGCTCACAATTCCACACAACATACGAGCCGGAAGCATAAAGTGTAAAGCCTGGGGTGCC
TAATGAGTGAGCTAACTCACATTAATTGCGTTGCGCTCACTGCCCGCTTTCCAGTCGGGAAACCTGTCGT
GCCAGCTGCATTAATGAATCGGCCAACGCGCGGGGAGAGGCGGTTTGCGTATTGGGCGCTCTTCCGCTTC
CTCGCTCACTGACTCGCTGCGCTCGGTCGTTCGGCTGCGGCGAGCGGTATCAGCTCACTCAAAGGCGGTA
ATACGGTTATCCACAGAATCAGGGGAATAACGCAGGAAAGAACATGTGAGCAAAANGCCAGCAAAAGGCA
