[The description below was written by a language model from this plasmid's Addgene catalogue record.]
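Description:
II-AACT is a bacterial cloning plasmid built on the commercial pCRII-TOPO backbone (about 3.97 kb without insert), into which a 426 bp synthetic insert was placed by TOPO cloning. It is a high-copy plasmid selected in E. coli with both ampicillin and kanamycin, consistent with the two resistance markers this backbone carries. The listed sequencing primers, T7 on the 5′ side and M13 reverse on the 3′ side, reflect the standard priming sites that flank the TOPO cloning site in this vector. No feature table accompanies the record, so the origin of replication and other backbone elements are not individually documented here.

The record describes the insert only by its name and as synthetic, and it does not state what the fragment encodes. The associated publication describes a TALEN genome-editing system for generating human stem cell-based disease models. Given that context, the name and the insert size suggest a pre-assembled module of four TALE repeats recognising the bases A, A, C and T. The prefix "II" would then probably denote the module's position in an ordered assembly scheme. That reading is an inference rather than something the catalogue fields state.

The plasmid lists no promoter, tag or reporter relevant to expression, and it is classed purely as a cloning vector. It is therefore best understood as a storage and propagation vehicle for a library component, from which the insert would be released or amplified to build full-length TALE arrays in a separate nuclease expression vector, not as a construct used directly in mammalian cells.
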