Addgene plasmid #43226: II-AACT
Depositing lab: Chad Cowan & Kiran Musunuru. Depositing organization: Harvard University. Publication: A TALEN Genome-Editing System for Generating Human Stem Cell-Based Disease Models. Ding Q, Lee YK, Schaefer EA, Peters DT, Veres A, Kim K, Kuperwasser N, Motola DL, Meissner TB, Hendriks WT, Trevisan M, Gupta RM, Moisan A, Banks E, Friesen M, Schinzel RT, Xia F, Tang A, Xia Y, Figueroa E, Wann A, Ahfeldt T, Daheron L, Zhang F, Rubin LL, Peng LF, Chung RT, Musunuru K, Cowan CA. Cell Stem Cell. 2012 Dec 12. pii: S1934-5909(12)00645-5. doi: 10.1016/j.stem.2012.11.011. PubMed 23246482.
Backbone
  Vector backbone: pCRII-TOPO
  Backbone manufacturer: Invitrogen
  Backbone size w/o insert (bp): 3973
  Vector type: Bacterial Cloning
Growth in bacteria
  Bacterial resistance: Ampicillin and Kanamycin, 100 & 50 μg/mL
  Growth temperature: 37°C
  Growth strain: Top10
  Copy number: High Copy
Gene/Insert
  Gene/Insert name: II-AACT
  Species: Synthetic
  Insert size (bp): 426
  Cloning method: TOPO Cloning
  Sequencing primers: 5′ T7; 3′ M13-rev
Terms and licenses: Academic/Nonprofit Terms; Industry Terms: Not Available to Industry
How to cite: II-AACT was a gift from Chad Cowan & Kiran Musunuru (Addgene plasmid # 43226 ; http://n2t.net/addgene:43226 ; RRID:Addgene_43226)
